Addgene plasmid #148986: pGBW-m4046213
Purpose: Yeast Expression plasmid for SARS-CoV-2 helicase
Depositing lab: Ginkgo Bioworks & Benjie Chen. Depositing organization: Ginkgo Bioworks.
Backbone
  Vector backbone: AmpR; 2u URA3
  Backbone size w/o insert (bp): 4078
  Vector type: Yeast Expression
  Selectable markers: URA3
Growth in bacteria
  Bacterial resistance: Ampicillin, 100 μg/mL
  Growth temperature: 37°C
  Growth strain: DH5alpha
  Copy number: High Copy
Gene/Insert
  Gene/Insert name: SARS-CoV-2 helicase
  Species: Severe acute respiratory syndrome coronavirus 2
  Insert size (bp): 1802
  Mutation: Saccharomyces cerevisiae recode 1
  Entrez Gene: ORF1ab (a.k.a. GU280_gp01)
  Promoter: pTEF1
  Tag / fusion protein: Cleavable thrombin;StrepII (C terminal on backbone)
  Cloning method: Unknown
Resource information
  A portion of this plasmid was derived from a plasmid made by: GinkgoBioworks
Depositor comments: NCBI Reference Sequence: YP_009725308.1. Created by gene synthesis with Not1 site. NGS used for QC was performed by Ginkgo and may not fully cover the entire plasmid.
How to cite: pGBW-m4046213 was a gift from Ginkgo Bioworks & Benjie Chen (Addgene plasmid # 148986 ; http://n2t.net/addgene:148986 ; RRID:Addgene_148986)
