[The description below was written by a language model from this plasmid's Addgene catalogue record and pLannotate feature annotations shown in this document.]
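Description:
pGBW-m4046213 is an episomal yeast expression plasmid and E. coli shuttle vector carrying the SARS-CoV-2 helicase, the nsp13 portion of the ORF1ab polyprotein. On the yeast side it is maintained through the 2μ origin of replication and selected by the URA3 auxotrophic marker (with its own promoter), which complements uracil auxotrophy and can be counterselected with 5-FOA. In bacteria it replicates from a ColE1/pUC-type origin, catalogued as high copy, and is selected with ampicillin through a β-lactamase gene that the annotation places downstream of a cat promoter. A short rop-like annotation sits directly next to AmpR. Phage T3 and T7 early terminators and a tonB terminator flank the bacterial modules, presumably insulating them from transcriptional read-through.

The roughly 1.8 kb helicase coding sequence was made by gene synthesis and recoded for Saccharomyces cerevisiae codon usage. It is driven by the strong constitutive TEF1 promoter, which spans the sequence origin in the annotated record, and is followed by a CYC1 terminator. The automated annotation matches this open reading frame to the SARS-CoV replicase polyprotein and attaches a description of the 2'-O-methyltransferase; that text is generic to the polyprotein entry, and the catalogue identifies the insert as the helicase. According to the catalogue, the backbone supplies a C-terminal thrombin-cleavable StrepII tag for affinity purification and later tag removal, though the feature table does not annotate it separately. The plasmid is intended for producing the viral helicase in yeast. The depositor cautions that the sequencing used for quality control may not cover the entire plasmid.
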