Features (pLannotate 1.2.2; 13 found; start..end, strand, type, name):
    389..2191    +  CDS            rep (fragment): R1AB_SARS - Experimental evidence at protein level: Swiss-Prot protein existence level 1. [2'-O-methyltransferase]: Methyltransferase that mediates mRNA cap 2'-O-ribose methylation to the 5'-cap structure of viral mRNAs. N7-methyl guanosine cap is a prerequisite for binding of nsp16. Therefore plays an essential role in viral mRNAs cap methylation which is essential to evade immune system. From Severe acute respiratory syndrome coronavirus (SARS-CoV).
   2262..2434    +  terminator     CYC1 terminator (fragment): S. cerevisiae CYC1; transcription terminator for CYC1
   2470..2646    +  promoter       URA3 promoter (fragment): S. cerevisiae URA3
   2647..3450    +  CDS            URA3: orotidine-5'-phosphate decarboxylase, required for uracil biosynthesis; S. cerevisiae URA3; yeast auxotrophic marker, counterselectable with 5-fluoroorotic acid (5-FOA)
   3533..4515    -  rep_origin     2μ ori: yeast 2μ plasmid origin of replication
   4593..4622    +  terminator     T3Te terminator: phage T3 early transcription terminator
   4644..5231    +  rep_origin     ori: high-copy-number ColE1/pMB1/pBR322/pUC origin of replication
   5243..5270    -  terminator     T7Te terminator: phage T7 early transcription terminator
   5294..5485    -  CDS            rop: Rop protein, which maintains plasmids at low copy number; rop
   5486..6346    -  CDS            AmpR: β-lactamase; bla; confers resistance to ampicillin, carbenicillin, and related antibiotics
   6347..6449    -  promoter       cat promoter: promoter of the E. coli cat gene encoding chloramphenicol acetyltransferase
   6450..6481    -  terminator     tonB terminator: bidirectional E. coli tonB-P14 transcription terminator
   6533..372     +  promoter       TEF1 promoter (across the origin): S. cerevisiae TEF1; promoter for EF-1α
>Addgene plasmid #148986 | pGBW-m4046213 | addgene full sequence | sequence record 296382 | Addgene NGS Result
TTTACTCTTCCAGATTTTCTCGGACTCCGCGCATCGCCGTACCACTTCAAAACACCCAAGCACAGCATAC
TAAATTTCCCCTCTTTCTTCCTCTAGGGTGTCGTTAATTACCCGTACTAAAGGTTTGGAAAAGAAAAAAG
AGACCGCCTCGTTTCTTTTTCTTCGTCGAAAAAGGCAATAAAAATTTTTATCACGTTTCTTTTTCTTGAA
AATTTTTTTTTTTGATTTTTTTCTCTTTCGATGACCTCCCATTGATATTTAAGTTAATAAACGGTCTTCA
ATTTCTCAAGTTTCAGTTTCATTTTTCTTGTTCTATTACAACTTTTTTTACTTCTTGCTCATTAGAAAGA
AAGCATAGCAATCTAATCTAAGTTTTAATTACAAAATGGCAGTCGGCGCTTGTGTATTATGCAACTCCCA
GACGTCGTTGAGATGTGGTGCTTGTATTCGTAGACCTTTCCTTTGCTGTAAATGTTGCTATGACCACGTT
ATCTCAACTTCTCATAAGCTAGTTCTGAGCGTCAATCCATACGTGTGTAACGCCCCCGGGTGTGATGTTA
CAGACGTTACCCAATTGTACTTGGGAGGTATGTCTTACTATTGTAAGTCCCACAAGCCACCTATATCTTT
TCCATTATGCGCTAACGGTCAAGTCTTCGGTTTGTACAAAAATACCTGTGTTGGTAGTGATAATGTTACC
GACTTTAACGCCATTGCTACTTGTGATTGGACTAACGCGGGTGATTATATCTTGGCTAACACTTGTACCG
AGAGGCTTAAGTTGTTCGCCGCTGAAACCTTAAAGGCTACGGAAGAAACATTCAAATTGAGTTACGGTAT
CGCTACTGTCAGAGAAGTTCTATCTGATAGAGAATTGCATCTCTCCTGGGAGGTGGGTAAGCCAAGACCA
CCGTTGAACCGGAATTACGTCTTTACTGGATACAGGGTTACTAAGAACTCTAAGGTTCAAATTGGGGAAT
ATACCTTTGAAAAGGGCGACTACGGTGACGCCGTAGTCTATAGAGGTACCACCACTTACAAATTGAACGT
CGGTGACTATTTCGTTTTAACCAGCCACACAGTGATGCCACTGTCAGCGCCAACATTAGTTCCGCAAGAG
CATTACGTTAGAATTACTGGTTTGTATCCAACTCTAAATATCTCTGATGAATTTTCCTCCAATGTGGCTA
ACTACCAAAAAGTAGGTATGCAAAAGTACTCTACCTTGCAAGGTCCACCTGGTACTGGGAAGTCGCACTT
CGCTATAGGTTTGGCACTGTACTACCCATCTGCTAGAATTGTTTACACGGCATGTTCTCATGCTGCTGTA
GACGCCTTGTGTGAAAAGGCCTTGAAATATTTACCCATTGATAAATGTTCAAGAATTATCCCAGCACGAG
CTCGTGTTGAATGTTTCGACAAGTTTAAGGTCAACAGCACACTAGAACAATACGTCTTCTGCACTGTTAA
TGCTTTGCCAGAAACGACTGCTGATATCGTCGTCTTTGATGAAATCTCGATGGCCACTAACTATGACTTA
TCCGTAGTTAATGCTAGACTTCGTGCAAAGCACTACGTCTATATTGGTGATCCAGCTCAGCTGCCTGCAC
CAAGAACTTTGTTAACCAAGGGTACCTTGGAACCAGAATACTTCAACTCTGTGTGTCGCCTGATGAAGAC
AATCGGCCCTGATATGTTCCTAGGTACATGTAGACGTTGTCCAGCTGAAATTGTGGACACGGTCAGTGCC
TTGGTTTACGATAACAAATTAAAGGCGCATAAGGACAAAAGCGCTCAATGTTTCAAGATGTTTTACAAGG
GTGTCATTACTCACGATGTTAGTTCGGCCATCAATAGACCCCAAATAGGTGTTGTTAGAGAATTTTTGAC
AAGGAACCCAGCATGGAGAAAGGCTGTTTTCATATCCCCATACAATTCTCAAAACGCGGTAGCCTCAAAA
ATCTTGGGTCTTCCCACTCAGACCGTTGATTCTTCCCAAGGAAGTGAATATGACTACGTGATTTTCACTC
AAACCACCGAGACTGCCCACTCTTGCAACGTCAATCGTTTCAACGTTGCTATTACGAGAGCCAAGGTTGG
CATCTTGTGTATCATGTCTGATAGAGACTTGTACGATAAATTACAGTTTACATCCTTAGAAATACCAAGA
CGAAACGTCGCTACTTTGCAACTCGTGCCGAGAGGTTCTTGGAGCCATCCGCAGTTTGAAAAATAAACAG
GCCCCTTTTCCTTTGTCGATATCATGTAATTAGTTATGTCACGCTTACATTCACGCCCTCCTCCCACATC
CGCTCTAACCGAAAAGGAAGGAGTTAGACAACCTGAAGTCTAGGTCCCTATTTATTTTTTTTAATAGTTA
TGTTAGTATTAAGAACGTTATTTATATTTCAAATTTTTCTTTTTTTTCTGTACAAAGCGGCCGCCGAACC
ACTAGTGCACTGCAGTACACGGTTTCCTTGAAATTTTTTTGATTCGGTAATCTCCGAACAGAAGGAAGAA
CGAAGGAAGGAGCACAGACTTAGATTGGTATATATACGCATATGTAGTGTTGAAGAAACATGAAATTGCC
CAGTATTCTTAACCCAACTGCACAGAACAAAAACGTGCAGGAAACGAAGATAAATCATGTCGAAAGCTAC
ATATAAGGAACGTGCTGCTACTCATCCTAGTCCTGTTGCTGCCAAGCTATTTAATATCATGCACGAAAAG
CAAACAAACTTGTGTGCTTCATTGGATGTTCGTACCACCAAGGAATTACTGGAGTTAGTTGAAGCATTAG
GTCCCAAAATTTGTTTACTAAAAACACATGTGGATATCTTGACTGATTTTTCCATGGAGGGCACAGTTAA
GCCGCTAAAGGCATTATCCGCCAAGTACAATTTTTTACTCTTCGAGGACAGAAAATTTGCTGACATTGGT
AATACAGTCAAATTGCAGTACTCTGCGGGTGTATACAGAATAGCAGAATGGGCAGACATTACGAATGCAC
ACGGTGTGGTGGGCCCAGGTATTGTTAGCGGTTTGAAGCAGGCGGCAGAAGAAGTAACAAAGGAACCTAG
AGGCCTTTTGATGTTAGCAGAATTGTCATGCAAGGGCTCCCTATCTACTGGAGAATATACTAAGGGTACT
GTTGACATTGCGAAGAGCGACAAAGATTTTGTTATCGGCTTTATTGCTCAAAGAGACATGGGTGGAAGAG
ATGAAGGTTACGATTGGTTGATTATGACACCCGGTGTGGGTTTAGATGACAAGGGAGATGCATTGGGTCA
ACAGTATAGAACCGTGGATGATGTGGTTTCTACAGGATCTGACATTATTATTGTTGGAAGAGGACTATTT
GCAAAGGGAAGGGATGCTAAGGTAGAGGGTGAACGTTACAGAAAAGCAGGCTGGGAAGCATATTTGAGAA
GATGCGGCCAGCAAAACTAAAAAACTGTATTATAAGTAAATGCATGTATACTAAACTCACAAATTAGAGC
TTCAATTTAATTATATCAGTTATTACCCGAGTAACGAAGCATCTGTGCTTCATTTTGTAGAACAAAAATG
CAACGCGAGAGCGCTAATTTTTCAAACAAAGAATCTGAGCTGCATTTTTACAGAACAGAAATGCAACGCG
AAAGCGCTATTTTACCAACGAAGAATCTGTGCTTCATTTTTGTAAAACAAAAATGCAACGCGAGAGCGCT
AATTTTTCAAACAAAGAATCTGAGCTGCATTTTTACAGAACAGAAATGCAACGCGAGAGCGCTATTTTAC
CAACAAAGAATCTATACTTCTTTTTTGTTCTACAAAAATGCATCCCGAGAGCGCTATTTTTCTAACAAAG
CATCTTAGATTACTTTTTTTCTCCTTTGTGCGCTCTATAATGCAGTCTCTTGATAACTTTTTGCACTGTA
GGTCCGTTAAGGTTAGAAGAAGGCTACTTTGGTGTCTATTTTCTCTTCCATAAAAAAAGCCTGACTCCAC
TTCCCGCGTTTACTGATTACTAGCGAAGCTGCGGGTGCATTTTTTCAAGATAAAGGCATCCCCGATTATA
TTCTATACCGATGTGGATTGCGCATACTTTGTGAACAGAAAGTGATAGCGTTGATGATTCTTCATTGGTC
AGAAAATTATGAACGGTTTCTTCTATTTTGTCTCTATATACTACGTATAGGAAATGTTTACATTTTCGTA
TTGTTTTCGATTCACTCTATGAATAGTTCTTACTACAATTTTTTTGTCTAAAGAGTAATACTAGAGATAA
ACATAAAAAATGTAGAGGTCGAGTTTAGATGCAAGTTCAAGGAGCGAAAGGTGGATGGGTAGGTTATATA
GGGATATAGCACAGAGATATATAGCAAAGAGATACTTTTGAGCAATGTTTGTGGAAGCGGTATTCGCAAT
ATTTTAGTAGCTCGTTACAGTCCGGTGCGTTTTTGGTTTTTTGAAAGTGCGTCATCAGAGCGCTTTTGGT
TTTCAAAAGCGCTCTGAAGTTCCTATACTTTCTAGCTAGAGAATAGGAACTTCCCGAGCGGCCGCGTGTT
ACAAGCTTGACTCCAGCGTAACTGGACTGCAATCAACTCACTGGCTCACCTTCACGGGTGGGCCTTTCTT
CGGTAGAAAATCAAAGGATCTTCTTGAGATCCTTTTTTTCTGCGCGTAATCTGCTGCTTGCAAACAAAAA
AACCACCGCTACCAGCGGTGGTTTGTTTGCCGGATCAAGAGCTACCAACTCTTTTTCCGAGGTAACTGGC
TTCAGCAGAGCGCAGATACCAAATACTGTTCTTCTAGTGTAGCCGTAGTTAGGCCACCACTTCAAGAACT
CTGTAGCACCGCCTACATACCTCGCTCTGCTAATCCTGTTACCAGTGGCTGCTGCCAGTGGCGATAAGTC
GTGTCTTACCGGGTTGGACTCAAGACGATAGTTACCGGATAAGGCGCAGCGGTCGGGCTGAACGGGGGGT
TCGTGCACACAGCCCAGCTTGGAGCGAACGACCTACACCGAACTGAGATACCTACAGCGTGAGCTATGAG
AAAGCGCCACGCTTCCCGAAGGGAGAAAGGCGGACAGGTATCCGGTAAGCGGCAGGGTCGGAACAGGAGA
GCGCACGAGGGAGCTTCCAGGGGTAAACGCCTGGTATCTTTATAGTCCTGTCGGGTTTCGCCACCTCTGA
CTTGAGCATCGATTTTTGTGATGCTCGTCAGGGGGGCGGAGCCTATGGAAAAACGCCAGCAACGCAGAAA
GGCCCACCCGAAGGTGAGCCAGGTGATTACATTTGGGCCCTCATCAGAGGTTTTCACCGTCATCACCGAA
ACGCGCGAGGCAGCTGCGGTAAAGCTCATCAGCGTGGTCGTGAAGCGATTCACAGATGTCTGCCTGTTCA
TCCGCGTCCAGCTCGTTGAGTTTCTCCAGAAGCGTTAATGTCTGGCTTCTGATAAAGCGGGCCATGTTAA
GGGCGGTTTTTTCCTGTTTGGTCACTTACCAATGCTTAATCAGTGAGGCACCTATCTCAGCGATCTGTCT
ATTTCGTTCATCCATAGTTGCCTGACTCCCCGTCGTGTAGATAACTACGATGCGGGAGGGCTTACCATCT
GGCCCCAGTGCTGCAATGATACCGCGAGACCCACGCTCACCGGCTCCAGATTTATCAGCAATAAACCAGC
CAGCCGGGAGGGCCGAGCGCAGAAGTGATCCTGCAACTTTATCCGCCTCCATCCAGTCTATTAATTGTTG
CCGGGAAGCTAGAGTAAGTAGTTCGCCAGTTAATAGTTTGCGCAACGTTGTTGCCATTGCTACAGGCATC
GTGGTGTCACGCTCGTCGTTTGGTATGGCTTCATTCAGCTCCGGTTCCCAACGATCAAGGCGAGTTACAT
GATCCCCCATGTTGTGCAAAAAAGCGGTTAGCTCCTTCGGTCCTCCGATCGTTGCCAGAAGTAAGTTGGC
CGCAGTGTTATCACTCATGGTTATGGCAGCACTGCATAATTCTCTTACTGTCATGCCATCCGTGAGATGC
TTTTCTGTGACTGGTGAGTACTCAACCAAGTCATTCTGAGAATAGTGTATGCGGCGACCGAGTTGCTCTT
GCCCGGCGTCAATACGGGATAATACCGCGCCACATAGCAGAACTTTAAAAGTGCTCATCATTGGAAAACG
TTCTTCGGGGCGTAAACTCTCAAGGATCTTACCGCTGTTGAGATCCAGTTCGATGTAACCCACTCGTGCA
CCCAACTGATCTTCAGCATCTTTTACTTTCACCAGCGTTTCTGGGTGAGCAAAAACAGGAAGGCAAAATG
CCGCAAAAAAGGGAATAAGGGCGACACGGAAATGTTGAATACTCATTTTAGCTTCCTTAGCTCCTGAAAA
TCTCGATAACTCAAAAAATACGCCCGGTAGTGATCTTATTTCATTATGGTGAAAGTTGGAACCTCTTACG
TGCCGATCAAGTCAAAAGCCTCCGGTCGGAGGCTTTTGACTTTCTGCTATGGAGGTCAGGTATGATTTAA
ATGGTCAGTTAGAGCGGCCGCCCCACACACCATAGCTTCAAAATGTTTCTACTCCTTT
